>Addgene plasmid #80110 | pCMV-EPN51 (A167R) | depositor partial sequence | sequence record 150608 | EPN-51 (A167R)
CTAGAATTATCGATCCGGAGGTACCATGCTGCAGTCTCGTCCGGAACCGACCGCACCGCCGGAAGAATCT
TTCCGTTCTGGTGTTGAAACCACCACGCCACCGCAAAAACAGGAGCCGATCGACAAAGAACTGTACCCGC
TGACCTCTCTGCGTTCTCTGTTCGGTAACGACCCGTCTTCTCAGAGCCAGGCAATTGGTATTCTGGAACT
GACCAGCATTGCAGCAGGTATGGAACTGGGTGATGCAATGCTGAAAAGCGCGAACGTGGATCTGCTGGTG
AGCAAAACCATTAGCCCGGGTAAATTTCTGCTGATGCTGGGCGGTGATATTGGTGCGATTCAGCAGGCGA
TTGAAACCGGTACCAGCCAGGCGGGCGAACTGCTGGTGGATAGCCTGGTGCTGGCAAACATTCATCCGAG
CGTGCTGCCGGCGATTAGCGGTCTGAACAGCGTGGATAAGCGTCAGGCGGTGGGTATTGTGGAAACCTGG
AGCGTGGCGGCATGTATTAGCGCAGCGGATCGTGCGGTGAAGGGTAGCAACGTGACCCTGGTGCGTGTGC
ACATGGCATTTGGTATTGGCGGTAAATGTTATATGGTGGTGGCGGGCGATGTGAGCGATGTGGCACTGGC
GGTGACCGTGGCAAGCAGCAGCGCAGGCGCATACGGTCTGCTCGTTTACCGTTCTCTCATTCCGCGTCCG
CATGAAGCGATGTGGCGTCAGATGGTGGAAGGCCAGAAGCTGATCTCCGAAGAAGACCTGCACGGTCTGC
AGGACGACCCGGACCTGCAAGCACTGCTCAAGGGCAGCCAGCTGCTGAAAGTTAAATCTTCTTCTTGGCG
TCGTGAACGTTTCTACAAACTCCAGGAGGACTGCAAAACCATCTGGCAGGAATCCCGTAAAGTTATGCGT
TCTCCGGAATCTCAGCTGTTCTCTATCGAAGACATCCAGGAAGTTCGTATGGGTCACCGTACCGAAGGTC
TGGAAAAATTCGCGCGTGACATCCCGGAAGACCGTTGCTTCTCCATCGTTTTCAAAGACCAGCGTAACAC
CCTGGACCTGATCGCGCCGTCTCCGGCGGACGCGCAGCACTGGGTTCAGGGTCTGCGTAAAATCATCCAC
CACTCTGGTTCTATGGACCAACGTCAGAAATGACTCGAGAAGCTTGCTAGCAGATCTT
