>Addgene plasmid #80110 | pCMV-EPN51 (A167R) | addgene partial sequence | sequence record 162384 | CMV-F 5'-CGCAAATGGGCGGTAGGCGTG-3'
TCTCTGGCTAACTAGAGAACCCACTGCTTACTGGCTTATCGAAATTAATACGACTCACTATAGGGAGACC
CAAGCTGGCTAGCGTTTAAACGGGCCCTCTAGAATTATCGATCCGGAGGTACCATGCTGCAGTCTCGTCC
GGAACCGACCGCACCGCCGGAAGAATCTTTCCGTTCTGGTGTTGAAACCACCACGCCACCGCAAAAACAG
GAGCCGATCGACAAAGAACTGTACCCGCTGACCTCTCTGCGTTCTCTGTTCGGTAACGACCCGTCTTCTC
AGAGCCAGGCAATTGGTATTCTGGAACTGACCAGCATTGCAGCAGGTATGGAACTGGGTGATGCAATGCT
GAAAAGCGCGAACGTGGATCTGCTGGTGAGCAAAACCATTAGCCCGGGTAAATTTCTGCTGATGCTGGGC
GGTGATATTGGTGCGATTCAGCAGGCGATTGAAACCGGTACCAGCCAGGCGGGCGAACTGCTGGTGGATA
GCCTGGTGCTGGCAAACATTCATCCGAGCGTGCTGCCGGCGATTAGCGGTCTGAACAGCGTGGATAAGCG
TCAGGCGGTGGGTATTGTGGAAACCTGGAGCGTGGCGGCATGTATTAGCGCAGCGGATCGTGCGGTGAAG
GGTAGCAACGTGACCCTGGTGCGTGTGCACATGGCATTTGGTATTGGCGGTAAATGTTATATGGTGGTGG
CGGGCGATGTGAGCGATGTGGCACTGGCGGTGACCGTGGCAAGCAGCAGCGCAGGCGCATACGGTCTGCT
CGTTTACCGTTCTCTCATTCCGCGTCCGCATGAAGCAATGTGGCGTCAGATGGTGGAAGGCCAGAAGCTG
ATCTCCGAAGAAGACCTGCACGGTCTGCAGGACGACCCGGACCTGCAAGCACTGCTCAAGGGCAGCCAGC
TGCTGAAAGTTAAATCTTC
