>Addgene plasmid #80110 | pCMV-EPN51 (A167R) | addgene partial sequence | sequence record 162386 | Bglob-pA-R 5'-ttttggcagagggaaaaaga-3'
ATTTCTGACGTTGGTCCATAGAACCAGAGTGGTGGATGATTTTACGCAGACCCTGAACCCAGTGCTGCGC
GTCCGCCGGAGACGGCGCGATCAGGTCCAGGGTGTTACGCTGGTCTTTGAAAACGATGGAGAAGCAACGG
TCTTCCGGGATGTCACGCGCGAATTTTTCCAGACCTTCGGTACGGTGACCCATACGAACTTCCTGGATGT
CTTCGATAGAGAACAGCTGAGATTCCGGAGAACGCATAACTTTACGGGATTCCTGCCAGATGGTTTTGCA
GTCCTCCTGGAGTTTGTAGAAACGTTCACGACGCCAAGAAGAAGATTTAACTTTCAGCAGCTGGCTGCCC
TTGAGCAGTGCTTGCAGGTCCGGGTCGTCCTGCAGACCGTGCAGGTCTTCTTCGGAGATCAGCTTCTGGC
CTTCCACCATCTGACGCCACATTGCTTCATGCGGACGCGGAATGAGAGAACGGTAAACGAGCAGACCGTA
TGCGCCTGCGCTGCTGCTTGCCACGGTCACCGCCAGTGCCACATCGCTCACATCGCCCGCCACCACCATA
TAACATTTACCGCCAATACCAAATGCCATGTGCACACGCACCAGGGTCACGTTGCTACCCTTCACCGCAC
GATCCGCTGCGCTAATACATGCCGCCACGCTCCAGGTTTCCACAATACCCACCGCCTGACGCTTATCCAC
GCTGTTCAGACCGCTAATCGCCGGCAGCACGCTCGGATGAATGTTTGCCAGCACCAGGCTATCCACCAGC
AGTTCGCCCGCCTGGCTGGTACCGGTTTCAATCGCCTGCTGAATCGCACCAATATCACCGCCCAGCATCA
GCAGAAATTTACCCGGGCTAATGGTTTTGCTCACCAGCAGATCCACGTTCGCGCTTTTCAGCATTGCATC
ACCCAGTTCCATACCTGCTGCAATGCTGGTCAGTTCCAGAATACCAATTGCCTGGCTCTGAGAA
