[The description below was written by a language model from this plasmid's Addgene catalogue record.]
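Description:
pCMV-EPN51 (A167R) is a mammalian expression plasmid built on a pCMV backbone of about 5.4 kb, with the insert cloned between the KpnI and XhoI sites. It is propagated in E. coli as a high-copy plasmid under ampicillin selection, and it carries a neomycin resistance marker that allows G418 selection of transfected mammalian cells. The backbone name implies that expression is driven by a cytomegalovirus promoter, but no feature table is provided, so the promoter, polyadenylation signal and origins of replication are not itemised in the record. The record also lists bacterial expression as a vector type without explaining which elements would support it.

The insert encodes EPN-51 (A167R), a designed fusion protein summarised in the record as Late1-O3-33(A167R)-myc-PH. Read in order, this indicates a late-domain element at the N-terminus, the O3-33 module carrying an alanine-to-arginine substitution at position 167, a myc epitope tag for detection, and a C-terminal PH domain, a type of domain that generally mediates membrane binding. The associated publication concerns designed proteins that induce cells to release extracellular vesicles containing self-assembling protein nanocages. In that context, the three functional modules plausibly provide recruitment of budding machinery (late domain), cage self-assembly (O3-33) and membrane association (PH). The record does not state the effect of the A167R mutation. Its position within the assembly module suggests a variant used to probe the contribution of that module, but this is an inference. The construct is suited to transient or stable expression in cultured mammalian cells for studying engineered vesicle biogenesis and release.
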