Addgene plasmid #80110: pCMV-EPN51 (A167R)
Purpose: Late1-O3-33(A167R)-myc-PH
Depositing lab: Neil King. Depositing organization: University of Washington. Publication: Designed proteins induce the formation of nanocage-containing extracellular vesicles. Votteler J, Ogohara C, Yi S, Hsia Y, Nattermann U, Belnap DM, King NP, Sundquist WI. Nature. 2016 Dec 8;540(7632):292-295. doi: 10.1038/nature20607. Epub 2016 Nov 30. PubMed 27919066.
Backbone
  Vector backbone: pCMV
  Backbone size w/o insert (bp): 5443
  Modifications to backbone: Inserts were cloned into the Kpn1 and Xho1 sites
  Vector type: Mammalian Expression, Bacterial Expression
  Selectable markers: Neomycin (select with G418)
Growth in bacteria
  Bacterial resistance: Ampicillin, 100 μg/mL
  Growth temperature: 37°C
  Growth strain: DH5alpha
  Copy number: High Copy
Gene/Insert
  Gene/Insert name: EPN-51 (A167R)
Terms and licenses: Academic/Nonprofit Terms; Industry Terms: Not Available to Industry
How to cite: pCMV-EPN51 (A167R) was a gift from Neil King (Addgene plasmid # 80110 ; http://n2t.net/addgene:80110 ; RRID:Addgene_80110)
